Addgene plasmid #25099: pCI-neo-mOVA
Depositing lab: Maria Castro. Depositing organization: Cedars-Sinai Medical Center. Publication: Kupfer-type immunological synapse characteristics do not predict anti-brain tumor cytolytic T-cell function in vivo. Yang J, Sanderson NS, Wawrowsky K, Puntel M, Castro MG, Lowenstein PR. Proc Natl Acad Sci U S A. 2010 Mar 9. 107(10):4716-21. 10.1073/pnas.0911587107 PubMed 20133734.
Backbone
  Vector backbone: pCI-neo
  Backbone size w/o insert (bp): 5472
  Vector type: Mammalian Expression, Bacterial Expression
  Selectable markers: Neomycin (select with G418)
Growth in bacteria
  Bacterial resistance: Ampicillin, 100 μg/mL
  Growth temperature: 37°C
  Growth strain: DH5alpha
  Copy number: High Copy
Gene/Insert
  Gene/Insert name: membrane bound ovalbumin (alt name: OVA)
  Species: G. gallus (chicken)
  Insert size (bp): 1110
  Cloning method: Restriction Enzyme; 5′ cloning site EcoRI (not destroyed); 3′ cloning site EcoRI (not destroyed)
  Sequencing primers: 5′ T7 EEV Promoter Primer (Promega Cat.# Q6700)
Terms and licenses: Academic/Nonprofit Terms; Industry Terms: Not Available to Industry
How to cite: pCI-neo-mOVA was a gift from Maria Castro (Addgene plasmid # 25099 ; http://n2t.net/addgene:25099 ; RRID:Addgene_25099)
