[The description below was written by a language model from this plasmid's Addgene catalogue record and pLannotate feature annotations shown in this document.]
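Description:
pCI-neo-mOVA is a mammalian expression plasmid built on the pCI-neo backbone that encodes a membrane-bound form of chicken ovalbumin. In bacteria it is maintained at high copy number from a ColE1/pUC-type origin under ampicillin selection (β-lactamase with its own promoter), and an f1 origin is also present, which allows single-stranded DNA production. For mammalian cells, a separate cassette with the SV40 enhancer/early promoter driving the neomycin phosphotransferase gene, followed by a synthetic polyadenylation signal, permits G418 selection of stable transfectants.

The roughly 1.1 kb insert was cloned into a single EcoRI site retained at both ends. It sits downstream of the human CMV immediate-early enhancer and promoter and the chimeric β-globin/immunoglobulin intron, which generally improves expression of cDNA inserts, and upstream of an SV40 polyadenylation signal. The feature tables show that the open reading frame is a fusion. An N-terminal fragment of mouse transferrin receptor (Tfrc) is joined directly to a fragment of chicken ovalbumin, so the insert is not purely of chicken origin as the catalogue species field suggests. The transferrin receptor portion presumably supplies the membrane anchor that tethers ovalbumin to the cell rather than letting it be secreted, although the record does not say this explicitly. A T7 promoter lies just upstream of the insert, and a partial T3 promoter lies downstream of it. The depositor sequence and the repository's sequencing result differ slightly in length (12 nt) but give the same feature layout.

The associated publication concerns cytolytic T-cell responses against brain tumours, which is consistent with using the construct to make cells express ovalbumin as a model surface antigen.
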