Features (pLannotate 1.2.2; 20 found; start..end, strand, type, name):
    140..517     +  enhancer       CMV enhancer: human cytomegalovirus immediate early enhancer
    518..729     +  promoter       CMV promoter: human cytomegalovirus (CMV) immediate early promoter
    890..1022    +  intron         chimeric intron: chimera between introns from human β-globin and immunoglobulin heavy chain genes
   1067..1085    +  promoter       T7 promoter: promoter for bacteriophage T7 RNA polymerase
   1102..1455    +  CDS            Tfrc (fragment): TFR1_MOUSE - Also known as Trfr. Experimental evidence at protein level: Swiss-Prot protein existence level 1. Cellular uptake of iron occurs via receptor-mediated endocytosis of ligand-occupied transferrin receptor into specialized endosomes (By similarity). Endosomal acidification leads to iron release. The apotransferrin-receptor complex is then recycled to the cell surface with a return to neutral pH and the concomitant loss of affinity of apotransferrin for its receptor. Transferrin receptor is necessary for development of erythrocytes and the nervous system (By similarity). Upon stimulat
   1456..2205    +  CDS            ovalbumin (fragment): chicken ovalbumin
   2251..2268    -  promoter       T3 promoter (fragment): promoter for bacteriophage T3 RNA polymerase
   2286..2407    -  polyA_signal   SV40 poly(A) signal: SV40 polyadenylation signal
   2430..2498    -  CDS            large T antigen (fragment): large T antigen from SV40 (simian virus 40)
   2522..2589    +  CDS            lacZα (fragment): LacZα fragment of β-galactosidase; lacZ fragment
   2593..3021    +  rep_origin     f1 ori (sequence partly withheld): f1 bacteriophage origin of replication; arrow indicates direction of (+) strand synthesis
   3049..3100    -  misc_feature   bom (fragment): basis of mobility region from pBR322
   3165..3522    +  promoter       SV40 promoter: SV40 enhancer and early promoter
   3573..4364    +  CDS            neo: KKA2_KLEPN - Also known as kan, nptII. Experimental evidence at protein level: Swiss-Prot protein existence level 1. Resistance to kanamycin, neomycin, paromomycin, ribostamycin, butirosin and gentamicin B. From Klebsiella pneumoniae.
   4431..4479    +  polyA_signal   poly(A) signal: synthetic polyadenylation signal
   4499..4553    -  misc_feature   bom (fragment): basis of mobility region from pBR322
   4655..4690    -  CDS            rop (fragment): Rop protein, which maintains plasmids at low copy number; rop
   4785..4889    +  promoter       AmpR promoter: bla
   4890..5750    +  CDS            AmpR: β-lactamase; bla; confers resistance to ampicillin, carbenicillin, and related antibiotics
   5921..6509    +  rep_origin     ori: high-copy-number ColE1/pMB1/pBR322/pUC origin of replication
>Addgene plasmid #25099 | pCI-neo-mOVA | depositor full sequence | sequence record 11577 | Author sequence
TCAATATTGGCCATTAGCCATATTATTCATTGGTTATATAGCATAAATCAATATTGGCTATTGGCCATTG
CATACGTTGTATCTATATCATAATATGTACATTTATATTGGCTCATGTCCAATATGACCGCCATGTTGGC
ATTGATTATTGACTAGTTATTAATAGTAATCAATTACGGGGTCATTAGTTCATAGCCCATATATGGAGTT
CCGCGTTACATAACTTACGGTAAATGGCCCGCCTGGCTGACCGCCCAACGACCCCCGCCCATTGACGTCA
ATAATGACGTATGTTCCCATAGTAACGCCAATAGGGACTTTCCATTGACGTCAATGGGTGGAGTATTTAC
GGTAAACTGCCCACTTGGCAGTACATCAAGTGTATCATATGCCAAGTCCGCCCCCTATTGACGTCAATGA
CGGTAAATGGCCCGCCTGGCATTATGCCCAGTACATGACCTTACGGGACTTTCCTACTTGGCAGTACATC
TACGTATTAGTCATCGCTATTACCATGGTGATGCGGTTTTGGCAGTACACCAATGGGCGTGGATAGCGGT
TTGACTCACGGGGATTTCCAAGTCTCCACCCCATTGACGTCAATGGGAGTTTGTTTTGGCACCAAAATCA
ACGGGACTTTCCAAAATGTCGTAACAACTGCGATCGCCCGCCCCGTTGACGCAAATGGGCGGTAGGCGTG
TACGGTGGGAGGTCTATATAAGCAGAGCTCGTTTAGTGAACCGTCAGATCACTAGAAGCTTTATTGCGGT
AGTTTATCACAGTTAAATTGCTAACGCAGTCAGTGCTTCTGACACAACAGTCTCGAACTTAAGCTGCAGT
GACTCTCTTAAGGTAGCCTTGCAGAAGTTGGTCGTGAGGCACTGGGCAGGTAAGTATCAAGGTTACAAGA
CAGGTTTAAGGAGACCAATAGAAACTGGGCTTGTCGAGACAGAGAAGACTCTTGCGTTTCTGATAGGCAC
CTATTGGTCTTACTGACATCCACTTTGCCTTTCTCTCCACAGGTGTCCACTCCCAGTTCAATTACAGCTC
TTAAGGCTAGAGTACTTAATACGACTCACTATAGGCTAGCCTCGAGAATTCATGATGGATCAAGCCAGAT
CAGCATTCTCTAACTTGTTTGGTGGGGAACCATTGTCATACACCCGGTTTAGCCTTGCTCGGCAAGTAGA
TGGAGATAACAGTCATGTGGAGATGAAACTGGCTGCAGATGAAGAAGAAAATGCCGACAATAACATGAAG
GCTAGTGTCAGAAAACCCAAGAGGTTTAATGGAAGACTCTGCTTTGCAGCTATTGCACTAGTCATTTTCT
TCTTGATTGGATTCATGAGTGGCTACCTGGGCTATTGTAAGCGTGTAGAACAAAAAGAGGAGTGTGTGAA
ACTGGCTGAAACGGAGGAGACAGACAAGTCAGAAACCATGGAAACAGAGGATGTTGCTGCAGATCAAGCC
AGAGAGCTCATCAATTCCTGGGTAGAAAGTCAGACAAATGGAATTATCAGAAATGTCCTTCAGCCAAGCT
CCGTGGATTCTCAAACTGCAATGGTTCTGGTTAATGCCATTGTCTTCAAAGGACTGTGGGAGAAAACATT
TAAGGATGAAGACACACAAGCAATGCCTTTCAGAGTGACTGAGCAAGAAAGCAAACCTGTGCAGATGATG
TACCAGATTGGTTTATTTAGAGTGGCATCAATGGCTTCTGAGAAAATGAAGATCCTGGAGCTTCCATTTG
CCAGTGGGACAATGAGCATGTTGGTGCTGTTGCCTGATGAAGTCTCAGGCCTTGAGCAGCTTGAGAGTAT
AATCAACTTTGAAAAACTGACTGAATGGACCAGTTCTAATGTTATGGAAGAGAGGAAGATCAAAGTGTAC
TTACCTCGCATGAAGATGGAGGAAAAATACAACCTCACATCTGTCTTAATGGCTATGGGCATTACTGACG
TGTTTAGCTCTTCAGCCAATCTGTCTGGCATCTCCTCAGCAGAGAGCCTGAAGATATCTCAAGCTGTCCA
TGCAGCACATGCAGAAATCAATGAAGCAGGCAGAGAGGTGGTAGGGTCAGCAGAGGCTGGAGTGGATGCT
GCAAGCGTCTCTGAAGAATTTAGGGCTGACCATCCATTCCTCTTCTGTATCAAGCACATCGCAACCAACG
CCGTTCTCTTCTTTGGCAGATGTGTTTCCCCTTAAGAATTCACGCGTGGTACCTCTAGAGTCGACCCGGG
CGGCCGCTTCCCTTTAGTGAGGGTTAATGCTTCGAGCAGACATGATAAGATACATTGATGAGTTTGGACA
AACCACAACTAGAATGCAGTGAAAAAAATGCTTTATTTGTGAAATTTGTGATGCTATTGCTTTATTTGTA
ACCATTATAAGCTGCAATAAACAAGTTAACAACAACAATTGCATTCATTTTATGTTTCAGGTTCAGGGGG
AGATGTGGGAGGTTTTTTAAAGCAAGTAAAACCTCTACAAATGTGGTAAAATCCGATAAGGATCGATCCG
GGCTGGCGTAATAGCGAAGAGGCCCGCACCGATCGCCCTTCCCAACAGTTGCGCAGCCTGAATGGCGAAT
GG
[124 nt withheld, positions 2593-2716]
C
[91 nt withheld, positions 2718-2808]
A
[49 nt withheld, positions 2810-2858]
CCTTTGACGTTGGAGTCCACGTTCTTT
[37 nt withheld, positions 2886-2922]
ACCCTATCTCGGTCTATTCTTTTGATTTATAAGGGATTTTGCCGATTTCGGCCTATTGGTTAAAAAATGA
GCTGATTTAACAAAAATTTAACGCGAATTTTAACAAAATATTAACGCTTACAATTTCCTGATGCGGTATT
TTCTCCTTACGCATCTGTGCGGTATTTCACACCGCATACGCGGATCTGCGCAGCACCATGGCCTGAAATA
ACCTCTGAAAGAGGAACTTGGTTAGGTACCTTCTGAGGCGGAAAGAACCAGCTGTGGAATGTGTGTCAGT
TAGGGTGTGGAAAGTCCCCAGGCTCCCCAGCAGGCAGAAGTATGCAAAGCATGCATCTCAATTAGTCAGC
AACCAGGTGTGGAAAGTCCCCAGGCTCCCCAGCAGGCAGAAGTATGCAAAGCATGCATCTCAATTAGTCA
GCAACCATAGTCCCGCCCCTAACTCCGCCCATCCCGCCCCTAACTCCGCCCAGTTCCGCCCATTCTCCGC
CCCATGGCTGACTAATTTTTTTTATTTATGCAGAGGCCGAGGCCGCCTCGGCCTCTGAGCTATTCCAGAA
GTAGTGAGGAGGCTTTTTTGGAGGCCTAGGCTTTTGCAAAAAGCTTGATTCTTCTGACACAACAGTCTCG
AACTTAAGGCTAGAGCCACCATGATTGAACAAGATGGATTGCACGCAGGTTCTCCGGCCGCTTGGGTGGA
GAGGCTATTCGGCTATGACTGGGCACAACAGACAATCGGCTGCTCTGATGCCGCCGTGTTCCGGCTGTCA
GCGCAGGGGCGCCCGGTTCTTTTTGTCAAGACCGACCTGTCCGGTGCCCTGAATGAACTGCAGGACGAGG
CAGCGCGGCTATCGTGGCTGGCCACGACGGGCGTTCCTTGCGCAGCTGTGCTCGACGTTGTCACTGAAGC
GGGAAGGGACTGGCTGCTATTGGGCGAAGTGCCGGGGCAGGATCTCCTGTCATCTCACCTTGCTCCTGCC
GAGAAAGTATCCATCATGGCTGATGCAATGCGGCGGCTGCATACGCTTGATCCGGCTACCTGCCCATTCG
ACCACCAAGCGAAACATCGCATCGAGCGAGCACGTACTCGGATGGAAGCCGGTCTTGTCGATCAGGATGA
TCTGGACGAAGAGCATCAGGGGCTCGCGCCAGCCGAACTGTTCGCCAGGCTCAAGGCGCGCATGCCCGAC
GGCGAGGATCTCGTCGTGACCCATGGCGATGCCTGCTTGCCGAATATCATGGTGGAAAATGGCCGCTTTT
CTGGATTCATCGACTGTGGCCGGCTGGGTGTGGCGGACCGCTATCAGGACATAGCGTTGGCTACCCGTGA
TATTGCTGAAGAGCTTGGCGGCGAATGGGCTGACCGCTTCCTCGTGCTTTACGGTATCGCCGCTCCCGAT
TCGCAGCGCATCGCCTTCTATCGCCTTCTTGACGAGTTCTTCTGAGCGGGACTCTGGGGTTCGAAATGAC
CGACCAAGCGACGCCCAACCTGCCATCACGATGGCCGCAATAAAATATCTTTATTTTCATTACATCTGTG
TGTTGGTTTTTTGTGTGAATCGATAGCGATAAGGATCCGCGTATGGTGCACTCTCAGTACAATCTGCTCT
GATGCCGCATAGTTAAGCCAGCCCCGACACCCGCCAACACCCGCTGACGCGCCCTGACGGGCTTGTCTGC
TCCCGGCATCCGCTTACAGACAAGCTGTGACCGTCTCCGGGAGCTGCATGTGTCAGAGGTTTTCACCGTC
ATCACCGAAACGCGCGAGACGAAAGGGCCTCGTGATACGCCTATTTTTATAGGTTAATGTCATGATAATA
ATGGTTTCTTAGACGTCAGGTGGCACTTTTCGGGGAAATGTGCGCGGAACCCCTATTTGTTTATTTTTCT
AAATACATTCAAATATGTATCCGCTCATGAGACAATAACCCTGATAAATGCTTCAATAATATTGAAAAAG
GAAGAGTATGAGTATTCAACATTTCCGTGTCGCCCTTATTCCCTTTTTTGCGGCATTTTGCCTTCCTGTT
TTTGCTCACCCAGAAACGCTGGTGAAAGTAAAAGATGCTGAAGATCAGTTGGGTGCACGAGTGGGTTACA
TCGAACTGGATCTCAACAGCGGTAAGATCCTTGAGAGTTTTCGCCCCGAAGAACGTTTTCCAATGATGAG
CACTTTTAAAGTTCTGCTATGTGGCGCGGTATTATCCCGTATTGACGCCGGGCAAGAGCAACTCGGTCGC
CGCATACACTATTCTCAGAATGACTTGGTTGAGTACTCACCAGTCACAGAAAAGCATCTTACGGATGGCA
TGACAGTAAGAGAATTATGCAGTGCTGCCATAACCATGAGTGATAACACTGCGGCCAACTTACTTCTGAC
AACGATCGGAGGACCGAAGGAGCTAACCGCTTTTTTGCACAACATGGGGGATCATGTAACTCGCCTTGAT
CGTTGGGAACCGGAGCTGAATGAAGCCATACCAAACGACGAGCGTGACACCACGATGCCTGTAGCAATGG
CAACAACGTTGCGCAAACTATTAACTGGCGAACTACTTACTCTAGCTTCCCGGCAACAATTAATAGACTG
GATGGAGGCGGATAAAGTTGCAGGACCACTTCTGCGCTCGGCCCTTCCGGCTGGCTGGTTTATTGCTGAT
AAATCTGGAGCCGGTGAGCGTGGGTCTCGCGGTATCATTGCAGCACTGGGGCCAGATGGTAAGCCCTCCC
GTATCGTAGTTATCTACACGACGGGGAGTCAGGCAACTATGGATGAACGAAATAGACAGATCGCTGAGAT
AGGTGCCTCACTGATTAAGCATTGGTAACTGTCAGACCAAGTTTACTCATATATACTTTAGATTGATTTA
AAACTTCATTTTTAATTTAAAAGGATCTAGGTGAAGATCCTTTTTGATAATCTCATGACCAAAATCCCTT
AACGTGAGTTTTCGTTCCACTGAGCGTCAGACCCCGTAGAAAAGATCAAAGGATCTTCTTGAGATCCTTT
TTTTCTGCGCGTAATCTGCTGCTTGCAAACAAAAAAACCACCGCTACCAGCGGTGGTTTGTTTGCCGGAT
CAAGAGCTACCAACTCTTTTTCCGAAGGTAACTGGCTTCAGCAGAGCGCAGATACCAAATACTGTTCTTC
TAGTGTAGCCGTAGTTAGGCCACCACTTCAAGAACTCTGTAGCACCGCCTACATACCTCGCTCTGCTAAT
CCTGTTACCAGTGGCTGCTGCCAGTGGCGATAAGTCGTGTCTTACCGGGTTGGACTCAAGACGATAGTTA
CCGGATAAGGCGCAGCGGTCGGGCTGAACGGGGGGTTCGTGCACACAGCCCAGCTTGGAGCGAACGACCT
ACACCGAACTGAGATACCTACAGCGTGAGCTATGAGAAAGCGCCACGCTTCCCGAAGGGAGAAAGGCGGA
CAGGTATCCGGTAAGCGGCAGGGTCGGAACAGGAGAGCGCACGAGGGAGCTTCCAGGGGGAAACGCCTGG
TATCTTTATAGTCCTGTCGGGTTTCGCCACCTCTGACTTGAGCGTCGATTTTTGTGATGCTCGTCAGGGG
GGCGGAGCCTATGGAAAAACGCCAGCAACGCGGCCTTTTTACGGTTCCTGGCCTTTTGCTGGCCTTTTGC
TCACATGGCTCGACAGATCT
