Features (pLannotate 1.2.2; 20 found; start..end, strand, type, name):
    128..505     +  enhancer       CMV enhancer: human cytomegalovirus immediate early enhancer
    506..717     +  promoter       CMV promoter: human cytomegalovirus (CMV) immediate early promoter
    878..1010    +  intron         chimeric intron: chimera between introns from human β-globin and immunoglobulin heavy chain genes
   1055..1073    +  promoter       T7 promoter: promoter for bacteriophage T7 RNA polymerase
   1096..1449    +  CDS            Tfrc (fragment): TFR1_MOUSE - Also known as Trfr. Experimental evidence at protein level: Swiss-Prot protein existence level 1. Cellular uptake of iron occurs via receptor-mediated endocytosis of ligand-occupied transferrin receptor into specialized endosomes (By similarity). Endosomal acidification leads to iron release. The apotransferrin-receptor complex is then recycled to the cell surface with a return to neutral pH and the concomitant loss of affinity of apotransferrin for its receptor. Transferrin receptor is necessary for development of erythrocytes and the nervous system (By similarity). Upon stimulat
   1450..2199    +  CDS            ovalbumin (fragment): chicken ovalbumin
   2251..2268    -  promoter       T3 promoter (fragment): promoter for bacteriophage T3 RNA polymerase
   2286..2407    -  polyA_signal   SV40 poly(A) signal: SV40 polyadenylation signal
   2430..2498    -  CDS            large T antigen (fragment): large T antigen from SV40 (simian virus 40)
   2522..2589    +  CDS            lacZα (fragment): LacZα fragment of β-galactosidase; lacZ fragment
   2593..3021    +  rep_origin     f1 ori (sequence partly withheld): f1 bacteriophage origin of replication; arrow indicates direction of (+) strand synthesis
   3049..3100    -  misc_feature   bom (fragment): basis of mobility region from pBR322
   3165..3522    +  promoter       SV40 promoter: SV40 enhancer and early promoter
   3573..4364    +  CDS            neo: KKA2_KLEPN - Also known as kan, nptII. Experimental evidence at protein level: Swiss-Prot protein existence level 1. Resistance to kanamycin, neomycin, paromomycin, ribostamycin, butirosin and gentamicin B. From Klebsiella pneumoniae.
   4431..4479    +  polyA_signal   poly(A) signal: synthetic polyadenylation signal
   4499..4553    -  misc_feature   bom (fragment): basis of mobility region from pBR322
   4655..4690    -  CDS            rop (fragment): Rop protein, which maintains plasmids at low copy number; rop
   4785..4889    +  promoter       AmpR promoter: bla
   4890..5750    +  CDS            AmpR: β-lactamase; bla; confers resistance to ampicillin, carbenicillin, and related antibiotics
   5921..6509    +  rep_origin     ori: high-copy-number ColE1/pMB1/pBR322/pUC origin of replication
>Addgene plasmid #25099 | pCI-neo-mOVA | addgene full sequence | sequence record 197341 | Addgene NGS Result
ATTAGCCATATTATTCATTGGTTATATAGCATAAATCAATATTGGCTATTGGCCATTGCATACGTTGTAT
CTATATCATAATATGTACATTTATATTGGCTCATGTCCAATATGACCGCCATGTTGGCATTGATTATTGA
CTAGTTATTAATAGTAATCAATTACGGGGTCATTAGTTCATAGCCCATATATGGAGTTCCGCGTTACATA
ACTTACGGTAAATGGCCCGCCTGGCTGACCGCCCAACGACCCCCGCCCATTGACGTCAATAATGACGTAT
GTTCCCATAGTAACGCCAATAGGGACTTTCCATTGACGTCAATGGGTGGAGTATTTACGGTAAACTGCCC
ACTTGGCAGTACATCAAGTGTATCATATGCCAAGTCCGCCCCCTATTGACGTCAATGACGGTAAATGGCC
CGCCTGGCATTATGCCCAGTACATGACCTTACGGGACTTTCCTACTTGGCAGTACATCTACGTATTAGTC
ATCGCTATTACCATGGTGATGCGGTTTTGGCAGTACACCAATGGGCGTGGATAGCGGTTTGACTCACGGG
GATTTCCAAGTCTCCACCCCATTGACGTCAATGGGAGTTTGTTTTGGCACCAAAATCAACGGGACTTTCC
AAAATGTCGTAACAACTGCGATCGCCCGCCCCGTTGACGCAAATGGGCGGTAGGCGTGTACGGTGGGAGG
TCTATATAAGCAGAGCTCGTTTAGTGAACCGTCAGATCACTAGAAGCTTTATTGCGGTAGTTTATCACAG
TTAAATTGCTAACGCAGTCAGTGCTTCTGACACAACAGTCTCGAACTTAAGCTGCAGTGACTCTCTTAAG
GTAGCCTTGCAGAAGTTGGTCGTGAGGCACTGGGCAGGTAAGTATCAAGGTTACAAGACAGGTTTAAGGA
GACCAATAGAAACTGGGCTTGTCGAGACAGAGAAGACTCTTGCGTTTCTGATAGGCACCTATTGGTCTTA
CTGACATCCACTTTGCCTTTCTCTCCACAGGTGTCCACTCCCAGTTCAATTACAGCTCTTAAGGCTAGAG
TACTTAATACGACTCACTATAGGCTAGCCTCGAGAATTCGTCGACATGATGGATCAAGCCAGATCAGCAT
TCTCTAACTTGTTTGGTGGGGAACCATTGTCATACACCCGGTTTAGCCTTGCTCGGCAAGTAGATGGAGA
TAACAGTCATGTGGAGATGAAACTGGCTGCAGATGAAGAAGAAAATGCCGACAATAACATGAAGGCTAGT
GTCAGAAAACCCAAGAGGTTTAATGGAAGACTCTGCTTTGCAGCTATTGCACTAGTCATTTTCTTCTTGA
TTGGATTCATGAGTGGCTACCTGGGCTATTGTAAGCGTGTAGAACAAAAAGAGGAGTGTGTGAAACTGGC
TGAAACGGAGGAGACAGACAAGTCAGAAACCATGGAAACAGAGGATGTTGCTGCAGATCAAGCCAGAGAG
CTCATCAATTCCTGGGTAGAAAGTCAGACAAATGGAATTATCAGAAATGTCCTTCAGCCAAGCTCCGTGG
ATTCTCAAACTGCAATGGTTCTGGTTAATGCCATTGTCTTCAAAGGACTGTGGGAGAAAACATTTAAGGA
TGAAGACACACAAGCAATGCCTTTCAGAGTGACTGAGCAAGAAAGCAAACCTGTGCAGATGATGTACCAG
ATTGGTTTATTTAGAGTGGCATCAATGGCTTCTGAGAAAATGAAGATCCTGGAGCTTCCATTTGCCAGTG
GGACAATGAGCATGTTGGTGCTGTTGCCTGATGAAGTCTCAGGCCTTGAGCAGCTTGAGAGTATAATCAA
CTTTGAAAAACTGACTGAATGGACCAGTTCTAATGTTATGGAAGAGAGGAAGATCAAAGTGTACTTACCT
CGCATGAAGATGGAGGAAAAATACAACCTCACATCTGTCTTAATGGCTATGGGCATTACTGACGTGTTTA
GCTCTTCAGCCAATCTGTCTGGCATCTCCTCAGCAGAGAGCCTGAAGATATCTCAAGCTGTCCATGCAGC
ACATGCAGAAATCAATGAAGCAGGCAGAGAGGTGGTAGGGTCAGCAGAGGCTGGAGTGGATGCTGCAAGC
GTCTCTGAAGAATTTAGGGCTGACCATCCATTCCTCTTCTGTATCAAGCACATCGCAACCAACGCCGTTC
TCTTCTTTGGCAGATGTGTTTCCCCTTAAGTCGACGAATTCACGCGTGGTACCTCTAGAGTCGACCCGGG
CGGCCGCTTCCCTTTAGTGAGGGTTAATGCTTCGAGCAGACATGATAAGATACATTGATGAGTTTGGACA
AACCACAACTAGAATGCAGTGAAAAAAATGCTTTATTTGTGAAATTTGTGATGCTATTGCTTTATTTGTA
ACCATTATAAGCTGCAATAAACAAGTTAACAACAACAATTGCATTCATTTTATGTTTCAGGTTCAGGGGG
AGATGTGGGAGGTTTTTTAAAGCAAGTAAAACCTCTACAAATGTGGTAAAATCCGATAAGGATCGATCCG
GGCTGGCGTAATAGCGAAGAGGCCCGCACCGATCGCCCTTCCCAACAGTTGCGCAGCCTGAATGGCGAAT
GG
[124 nt withheld, positions 2593-2716]
C
[91 nt withheld, positions 2718-2808]
A
[49 nt withheld, positions 2810-2858]
CCTTTGACGTTGGAGTCCACGTTCTTT
[37 nt withheld, positions 2886-2922]
ACCCTATCTCGGTCTATTCTTTTGATTTATAAGGGATTTTGCCGATTTCGGCCTATTGGTTAAAAAATGA
GCTGATTTAACAAAAATTTAACGCGAATTTTAACAAAATATTAACGCTTACAATTTCCTGATGCGGTATT
TTCTCCTTACGCATCTGTGCGGTATTTCACACCGCATACGCGGATCTGCGCAGCACCATGGCCTGAAATA
ACCTCTGAAAGAGGAACTTGGTTAGGTACCTTCTGAGGCGGAAAGAACCAGCTGTGGAATGTGTGTCAGT
TAGGGTGTGGAAAGTCCCCAGGCTCCCCAGCAGGCAGAAGTATGCAAAGCATGCATCTCAATTAGTCAGC
AACCAGGTGTGGAAAGTCCCCAGGCTCCCCAGCAGGCAGAAGTATGCAAAGCATGCATCTCAATTAGTCA
GCAACCATAGTCCCGCCCCTAACTCCGCCCATCCCGCCCCTAACTCCGCCCAGTTCCGCCCATTCTCCGC
CCCATGGCTGACTAATTTTTTTTATTTATGCAGAGGCCGAGGCCGCCTCGGCCTCTGAGCTATTCCAGAA
GTAGTGAGGAGGCTTTTTTGGAGGCCTAGGCTTTTGCAAAAAGCTTGATTCTTCTGACACAACAGTCTCG
AACTTAAGGCTAGAGCCACCATGATTGAACAAGATGGATTGCACGCAGGTTCTCCGGCCGCTTGGGTGGA
GAGGCTATTCGGCTATGACTGGGCACAACAGACAATCGGCTGCTCTGATGCCGCCGTGTTCCGGCTGTCA
GCGCAGGGGCGCCCGGTTCTTTTTGTCAAGACCGACCTGTCCGGTGCCCTGAATGAACTGCAGGACGAGG
CAGCGCGGCTATCGTGGCTGGCCACGACGGGCGTTCCTTGCGCAGCTGTGCTCGACGTTGTCACTGAAGC
GGGAAGGGACTGGCTGCTATTGGGCGAAGTGCCGGGGCAGGATCTCCTGTCATCTCACCTTGCTCCTGCC
GAGAAAGTATCCATCATGGCTGATGCAATGCGGCGGCTGCATACGCTTGATCCGGCTACCTGCCCATTCG
ACCACCAAGCGAAACATCGCATCGAGCGAGCACGTACTCGGATGGAAGCCGGTCTTGTCGATCAGGATGA
TCTGGACGAAGAGCATCAGGGGCTCGCGCCAGCCGAACTGTTCGCCAGGCTCAAGGCGCGCATGCCCGAC
GGCGAGGATCTCGTCGTGACCCATGGCGATGCCTGCTTGCCGAATATCATGGTGGAAAATGGCCGCTTTT
CTGGATTCATCGACTGTGGCCGGCTGGGTGTGGCGGACCGCTATCAGGACATAGCGTTGGCTACCCGTGA
TATTGCTGAAGAGCTTGGCGGCGAATGGGCTGACCGCTTCCTCGTGCTTTACGGTATCGCCGCTCCCGAT
TCGCAGCGCATCGCCTTCTATCGCCTTCTTGACGAGTTCTTCTGAGCGGGACTCTGGGGTTCGAAATGAC
CGACCAAGCGACGCCCAACCTGCCATCACGATGGCCGCAATAAAATATCTTTATTTTCATTACATCTGTG
TGTTGGTTTTTTGTGTGAATCGATAGCGATAAGGATCCGCGTATGGTGCACTCTCAGTACAATCTGCTCT
GATGCCGCATAGTTAAGCCAGCCCCGACACCCGCCAACACCCGCTGACGCGCCCTGACGGGCTTGTCTGC
TCCCGGCATCCGCTTACAGACAAGCTGTGACCGTCTCCGGGAGCTGCATGTGTCAGAGGTTTTCACCGTC
ATCACCGAAACGCGCGAGACGAAAGGGCCTCGTGATACGCCTATTTTTATAGGTTAATGTCATGATAATA
ATGGTTTCTTAGACGTCAGGTGGCACTTTTCGGGGAAATGTGCGCGGAACCCCTATTTGTTTATTTTTCT
AAATACATTCAAATATGTATCCGCTCATGAGACAATAACCCTGATAAATGCTTCAATAATATTGAAAAAG
GAAGAGTATGAGTATTCAACATTTCCGTGTCGCCCTTATTCCCTTTTTTGCGGCATTTTGCCTTCCTGTT
TTTGCTCACCCAGAAACGCTGGTGAAAGTAAAAGATGCTGAAGATCAGTTGGGTGCACGAGTGGGTTACA
TCGAACTGGATCTCAACAGCGGTAAGATCCTTGAGAGTTTTCGCCCCGAAGAACGTTTTCCAATGATGAG
CACTTTTAAAGTTCTGCTATGTGGCGCGGTATTATCCCGTATTGACGCCGGGCAAGAGCAACTCGGTCGC
CGCATACACTATTCTCAGAATGACTTGGTTGAGTACTCACCAGTCACAGAAAAGCATCTTACGGATGGCA
TGACAGTAAGAGAATTATGCAGTGCTGCCATAACCATGAGTGATAACACTGCGGCCAACTTACTTCTGAC
AACGATCGGAGGACCGAAGGAGCTAACCGCTTTTTTGCACAACATGGGGGATCATGTAACTCGCCTTGAT
CGTTGGGAACCGGAGCTGAATGAAGCCATACCAAACGACGAGCGTGACACCACGATGCCTGTAGCAATGG
CAACAACGTTGCGCAAACTATTAACTGGCGAACTACTTACTCTAGCTTCCCGGCAACAATTAATAGACTG
GATGGAGGCGGATAAAGTTGCAGGACCACTTCTGCGCTCGGCCCTTCCGGCTGGCTGGTTTATTGCTGAT
AAATCTGGAGCCGGTGAGCGTGGGTCTCGCGGTATCATTGCAGCACTGGGGCCAGATGGTAAGCCCTCCC
GTATCGTAGTTATCTACACGACGGGGAGTCAGGCAACTATGGATGAACGAAATAGACAGATCGCTGAGAT
AGGTGCCTCACTGATTAAGCATTGGTAACTGTCAGACCAAGTTTACTCATATATACTTTAGATTGATTTA
AAACTTCATTTTTAATTTAAAAGGATCTAGGTGAAGATCCTTTTTGATAATCTCATGACCAAAATCCCTT
AACGTGAGTTTTCGTTCCACTGAGCGTCAGACCCCGTAGAAAAGATCAAAGGATCTTCTTGAGATCCTTT
TTTTCTGCGCGTAATCTGCTGCTTGCAAACAAAAAAACCACCGCTACCAGCGGTGGTTTGTTTGCCGGAT
CAAGAGCTACCAACTCTTTTTCCGAAGGTAACTGGCTTCAGCAGAGCGCAGATACCAAATACTGTTCTTC
TAGTGTAGCCGTAGTTAGGCCACCACTTCAAGAACTCTGTAGCACCGCCTACATACCTCGCTCTGCTAAT
CCTGTTACCAGTGGCTGCTGCCAGTGGCGATAAGTCGTGTCTTACCGGGTTGGACTCAAGACGATAGTTA
CCGGATAAGGCGCAGCGGTCGGGCTGAACGGGGGGTTCGTGCACACAGCCCAGCTTGGAGCGAACGACCT
ACACCGAACTGAGATACCTACAGCGTGAGCTATGAGAAAGCGCCACGCTTCCCGAAGGGAGAAAGGCGGA
CAGGTATCCGGTAAGCGGCAGGGTCGGAACAGGAGAGCGCACGAGGGAGCTTCCAGGGGGAAACGCCTGG
TATCTTTATAGTCCTGTCGGGTTTCGCCACCTCTGACTTGAGCGTCGATTTTTGTGATGCTCGTCAGGGG
GGCGGAGCCTATGGAAAAACGCCAGCAACGCGGCCTTTTTACGGTTCCTGGCCTTTTGCTGGCCTTTTGC
TCACATGGCTCGACAGATCTTCAATATTGGCC
