>Addgene plasmid #25099 | pCI-neo-mOVA | addgene partial sequence | sequence record 31000 | 25099 with T7
GCCAGATCAGCATTCTCTAACTTGTTTGGTGGGGAACCATTGTCATACACCCGGTTTAGCCTTGCTCGGC
AAGTAGATGGAGATAACAGTCATGTGGAGATGAAACTGGCTGCAGATGAAGAAGAAAATGCCGACAATAA
CATGAAGGCTAGTGTCAGAAAACCCAAGAGGTTTAATGGAAGACTCTGCTTTGCAGCTATTGCACTAGTC
ATTTTCTTCTTGATTGGATTCATGAGTGGCTACCTGGGCTATTGTAAGCGTGTAGAACAAAAAGAGGAGT
GTGTGAAACTGGCTGAAACGGAGGAGACAGACAAGTCAGAAACCATGGAAACAGAGGATGTTGCTGCAGA
TCAAGCCAGAGAGCTCATCAATTCCTGGGTAGAAAGTCAGACAAATGGAATTATCAGAAATGTCCTTCAG
CCAAGCTCCGTGGATTCTCAAACTGCAATGGTTCTGGTTAATGCCATTGTCTTCAAAGGACTGTGGGAGA
AAACATTTAAGGATGAAGACACACAAGCAATGCCTTTCAGAGTGACTGAGCAAGAAAGCAAACCTGTGCA
GATGATGTACCAGATTGGTTTATTTAGAGTGGCATCAATGGCTTCTGAGAAAATGAAGATCCTGGAGCTT
CCATTTGCCAGTGGGACAATGAGCATGTTGGTGCTGTTGCCTGATGAAGTCTCAGGCCTTGA
